Addgene plasmid #127889: MSCV-hCD19
Purpose: Expresses hCD19
Depositing lab: Anjana Rao. Depositing organization: La Jolla Institute for Immunology. Publication: NR4A transcription factors limit CAR T cell function in solid tumours. Chen J, Lopez-Moyado IF, Seo H, Lio CJ, Hempleman LJ, Sekiya T, Yoshimura A, Scott-Browne JP, Rao A. Nature. 2019 Mar;567(7749):530-534. doi: 10.1038/s41586-019-0985-x. Epub 2019 Feb 27. PubMed 30814732.
Backbone
  Vector backbone: MSCV
  Backbone manufacturer: Clonetech
  Backbone size w/o insert (bp): 5097
  Total vector size (bp): 6102
  Vector type: Retroviral
Growth in bacteria
  Bacterial resistance: Ampicillin, 100 μg/mL
  Growth temperature: 37°C
  Growth strain: NEB Stable
  Copy number: High Copy
Gene/Insert
  Gene/Insert name: hCD19
  Species: H. sapiens (human)
  Insert size (bp): 1005
  Mutation: none
  Entrez Gene: CD19 (a.k.a. B4, CVID3)
  Tag / fusion protein: no tags
Resource information
  A portion of this plasmid was derived from a plasmid made by: Got gene from NCBI
Terms and licenses: Academic/Nonprofit Terms; Industry Terms: Not Available to Industry
Depositor comments: Optimal packaging results are obtained using the pCL-10A1 Retrovirus Packaging Vector from Novus Biologicals.
How to cite: MSCV-hCD19 was a gift from Anjana Rao (Addgene plasmid # 127889 ; http://n2t.net/addgene:127889 ; RRID:Addgene_127889)
