[The description below was written by a language model from this plasmid's Addgene catalogue record and pLannotate feature annotations shown in this document.]
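Description:
MSCV-hCD19 is a gammaretroviral transfer vector built on the MSCV (murine stem cell virus) backbone for delivering human CD19 into mammalian cells. In bacteria it is maintained through a high-copy ColE1/pUC-type origin and selected with ampicillin via the β-lactamase gene and its promoter. The remaining bacterial annotations (lac promoter/operator, and fragments of lacI, lacZα, rop, bom and the tetracycline resistance gene) are non-functional remnants of the cloning backbone. The catalogue lists a total size of about 6.1 kb, in reasonable agreement with the 6,071 nt sequenced record.

The proviral region is flanked by 5' and 3' long terminal repeats from murine embryonic stem cell virus, followed downstream of the 5' LTR by the MESV Ψ packaging signal and a truncated MMLV gag segment lacking its start codon, which extends the packaging signal and improves encapsidation of the genomic RNA without producing Gag protein. The CD19 coding sequence sits immediately after this region, and no internal promoter is annotated, so expression is presumably driven by the 5' LTR. The insert is untagged and recorded as unmutated, but at about 1 kb it is annotated as a fragment of CD19, suggesting that it does not encode the complete protein; the record does not state which portion is absent. No mammalian selection marker or reporter is annotated.

Because the vector lacks functional gag, pol and env genes, it must be supplied with packaging functions in trans, and the depositor notes that a pCL-10A1 packaging vector works best. The associated publication concerns CAR T cell function in solid tumours, consistent with use of the vector to make cells display human CD19 as a target antigen, although the record itself states only that it expresses hCD19.
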