Features (pLannotate 1.2.2; 17 found; start..end, strand, type, name):
    579..920     +  misc_feature   MESV Ψ: packaging signal of murine embryonic stem cell virus
    987..1403    +  CDS            gag (truncated): truncated Moloney murine leukemia virus (MMLV) gag gene lacking the start codon
   1417..2415    +  CDS            CD19 (fragment): CD19_HUMAN - Experimental evidence at protein level: Swiss-Prot protein existence level 1. Functions as coreceptor for the B-cell antigen receptor complex (BCR) on B-lymphocytes. Decreases the threshold for activation of downstream signaling pathways and for triggering B-cell responses to antigens (PubMed:2463100, PubMed:1373518, PubMed:16672701). Activates signaling pathways that lead to the activation of phosphatidylinositol 3-kinase and the mobilization of intracellular Ca(2+) stores (PubMed:9382888, PubMed:9317126, PubMed:12387743, PubMed:16672701). Is not required for early steps during B
   2464..2978    +  LTR            3' LTR: 3' long terminal repeat from murine embryonic stem cell virus
   3140..3156    -  protein_bind   lac operator: The lac repressor binds to the lac operator to inhibit transcription in E. coli. This inhibition can be relieved by adding lactose or isopropyl-β-D-thiogalactopyranoside (IPTG). lac repressor encoded by lacI
   3164..3194    -  promoter       lac promoter: promoter for the E. coli lac operon
   3209..3230    -  protein_bind   CAP binding site: CAP binding activates transcription in the presence of cAMP. E. coli catabolite activator protein
   3243..3335    -  CDS            lacI (fragment): lac repressor; lacI; The lac repressor binds to the lac operator to inhibit transcription in E. coli. This inhibition can be relieved by adding lactose or isopropyl-β-D-thiogalactopyranoside (IPTG).
   3518..4106    -  rep_origin     ori: high-copy-number ColE1/pMB1/pBR322/pUC origin of replication
   4277..5137    -  CDS            AmpR: β-lactamase; bla; confers resistance to ampicillin, carbenicillin, and related antibiotics
   5138..5242    -  promoter       AmpR promoter: bla
   5337..5372    +  CDS            rop (fragment): Rop protein, which maintains plasmids at low copy number; rop
   5474..5573    +  misc_feature   bom (fragment): basis of mobility region from pBR322
   5579..5728    -  CDS            lacZα (fragment): LacZα fragment of β-galactosidase; lacZ fragment
   5728..5929    -  CDS            TcR (fragment): tetracycline efflux protein; tet; confers resistance to tetracycline
   5930..6028    +  CDS            env (fragment): murine leukemia virus gPr80 envelope polyprotein precursor; env; proteolytically cleaved into gp70SU and p15TM subunits
   6070..515     +  LTR            5' LTR (across the origin): 5' long terminal repeat from murine embryonic stem cell virus
>Addgene plasmid #127889 | MSCV-hCD19 | addgene full sequence | sequence record 275753 | Addgene NGS Result
TGAAAGACCCCACCTGTAGGTTTGGCAAGCTAGCTTAAGTAACGCCATTTTGCAAGGCATGGAAAATACA
TAACTGAGAATAGAGAAGTTCAGATCAAGGTTAGGAACAGAGAGACAGCAGAATATGGGCCAAACAGGAT
ATCTGTGGTAAGCAGTTCCTGCCCCGGCTCAGGGCCAAGAACAGATGGTCCCCAGATGCGGTCCCGCCCT
CAGCAGTTTCTAGAGAACCATCAGATGTTTCCAGGGTGCCCCAAGGACCTGAAATGACCCTGTGCCTTAT
TTGAACTAACCAATCAGTTCGCTTCTCGCTTCTGTTCGCGCGCTTCTGCTCCCCGAGCTCAATAAAAGAG
CCCACAACCCCTCACTCGGCGCGCCAGTCCTCCGATAGACTGCGTCGCCCGGGTACCCGTATTCCCAATA
AAGCCTCTTGCTGTTTGCATCCGAATCGTGGACTCGCTGATCCTTGGGAGGGTCTCCTCAGATTGATTGA
CTGCCCACCTCGGGGGTCTTTCATTTGGAGGTTCCACCGAGATTTGGAGACCCCTGCCCAGGGACCACCG
ACCCCCCCGCCGGGAGGTAAGCTGGCCAGCGGTCGTTTCGTGTCTGTCTCTGTCTTTGTGCGTGTTTGTG
CCGGCATCTAATGTTTGCGCCTGCGTCTGTACTAGTTAGCTAACTAGCTCTGTATCTGGCGGACCCGTGG
TGGAACTGACGAGTTCTGAACACCCGGCCGCAACCCTGGGAGACGTCCCAGGGACTTTGGGGGCCGTTTT
TGTGGCCCGACCTGAGGAAGGGAGTCGATGTGGAATCCGACCCCGTCAGGATATGTGGTTCTGGTAGGAG
ACGAGAACCTAAAACAGTTCCCGCCTCCGTCTGAATTTTTGCTTTCGGTTTGGAACCGAAGCCGCGCGTC
TTGTCTGCTGCAGCGCTGCAGCATCGTTCTGTGTTGTCTCTGTCTGACTGTGTTTCTGTATTTGTCTGAA
AATTAGGGCCAGACTGTTACCACTCCCTTAAGTTTGACCTTAGGTCACTGGAAAGATGTCGAGCGGATCG
CTCACAACCAGTCGGTAGATGTCAAGAAGAGACGTTGGGTTACCTTCTGCTCTGCAGAATGGCCAACCTT
TAACGTCGGATGGCCGCGAGACGGCACCTTTAACCGAGACCTCATCACCCAGGTTAAGATCAAGGTCTTT
TCACCTGGCCCGCATGGACACCCAGACCAGGTCCCCTACATCGTGACCTGGGAAGCCTTGGCTTTTGACC
CCCCTCCCTGGGTCAAGCCCTTTGTACACCCTAAGCCTCCGCCTCCTCTTCCTCCATCCGCCCCGTCTCT
CCCCCTTGAACCTCCTCGTTCGACCCCGCCTCGATCCTCCCTTTATCCAGCCCTCACTCCTTCTCTAGGC
GCCGGAATTAGCCACCATGCCTCCCCCACGACTGTTGTTTTTTCTCCTCTTTCTGACACCAATGGAGGTG
CGCCCAGAAGAGCCTCTGGTGGTTAAGGTAGAAGAAGGGGATAATGCCGTACTCCAATGCCTTAAGGGGA
CATCAGATGGACCAACTCAACAGTTGACCTGGAGCAGGGAGTCCCCTCTCAAACCTTTTCTTAAGTTGTC
ACTTGGCCTTCCAGGGCTCGGTATCCATATGAGACCCCTCGCAATCTGGTTGTTCATCTTTAACGTCTCT
CAGCAGATGGGAGGGTTTTACCTTTGCCAGCCAGGACCACCTAGCGAAAAGGCTTGGCAACCAGGTTGGA
CTGTCAATGTTGAGGGAAGCGGTGAGTTGTTTCGCTGGAACGTAAGCGACCTGGGGGGGCTCGGATGTGG
ATTGAAAAATCGATCCTCCGAAGGGCCTTCTTCCCCTTCAGGCAAGTTGATGTCCCCCAAACTGTATGTA
TGGGCCAAGGATCGGCCCGAGATTTGGGAAGGAGAACCCCCATGCTTGCCTCCAAGAGACAGTCTTAATC
AGTCCCTTTCACAGGACTTGACTATGGCCCCAGGTAGTACCTTGTGGCTGTCATGCGGTGTGCCCCCTGA
TAGTGTGTCTCGGGGTCCTCTGAGCTGGACCCACGTCCATCCCAAAGGACCAAAATCCCTTCTTTCACTC
GAATTGAAAGACGACCGCCCTGCACGCGACATGTGGGTGATGGAGACTGGCCTTTTGCTCCCCCGAGCCA
CAGCTCAGGATGCAGGAAAGTACTACTGTCATCGAGGTAACCTGACTATGTCCTTTCACCTGGAAATCAC
TGCACGCCCAGTGCTTTGGCATTGGTTGCTCAGAACAGGAGGCTGGAAGGTTAGCGCAGTCACATTGGCT
TATCTGATCTTCTGTCTTTGTAGCCTTGTCGGAATACTGCACCTGCAGCGAGCCCTTGTGCTCAGACGCA
AGCGGAAGAGAATGACTGATCCAACAAGAAGGTTCTGATAAATAAAATAAAAGATTTTATTTAGTCTCCA
GAAAAAGGGGGGAATGAAAGACCCCACCTGTAGGTTTGGCAAGCTAGCTTAAGTAACGCCATTTTGCAAG
GCATGGAAAATACATAACTGAGAATAGAGAAGTTCAGATCAAGGTTAGGAACAGAGAGACAGCAGAATAT
GGGCCAAACAGGATATCTGTGGTAAGCAGTTCCTGCCCCGGCTCAGGGCCAAGAACAGATGGTCCCCAGA
TGCGGTCCCGCCCTCAGCAGTTTCTAGAGAACCATCAGATGTTTCCAGGGTGCCCCAAGGACCTGAAATG
ACCCTGTGCCTTATTTGAACTAACCAATCAGTTCGCTTCTCGCTTCTGTTCGCGCGCTTCTGCTCCCCGA
GCTCAATAAAAGAGCCCACAACCCCTCACTCGGCGCGCCAGTCCTCCGATAGACTGCGTCGCCCGGGTAC
CCGTGTATCCAATAAACCCTCTTGCAGTTGCATCCGACTTGTGGTCTCGCTGTTCCTTGGGAGGGTCTCC
TCTGAGTGATTGACTACCCGTCAGCGGGGGTCTTTCATGGGTAACAGTTTCTTGAAGTTGGAGAACAACA
TTCTGAGGGTAGGAGTCGAATATTAAGTAATCCTGACTCAATTAGCCACTGTTTTGAATCCACATACTCC
AATACTCCTGAAATAGTTCATTATGGACAGCGCAGAAAGAGCTGGGGAGAATTGTGAAATTGTTATCCGC
TCACAATTCCACACAACATACGAGCCGGAAGCATAAAGTGTAAAGCCTGGGGTGCCTAATGAGTGAGCTA
ACTCACATTAATTGCGTTGCGCTCACTGCCCGCTTTCCAGTCGGGAAACCTGTCGTGCCAGCTGCATTAA
TGAATCGGCCAACGCGCGGGGAGAGGCGGTTTGCGTATTGGGCGCTCTTCCGCTTCCTCGCTCACTGACT
CGCTGCGCTCGGTCGTTCGGCTGCGGCGAGCGGTATCAGCTCACTCAAAGGCGGTAATACGGTTATCCAC
AGAATCAGGGGATAACGCAGGAAAGAACATGTGAGCAAAAGGCCAGCAAAAGGCCAGGAACCGTAAAAAG
GCCGCGTTGCTGGCGTTTTTCCATAGGCTCCGCCCCCCTGACGAGCATCACAAAAATCGACGCTCAAGTC
AGAGGTGGCGAAACCCGACAGGACTATAAAGATACCAGGCGTTTCCCCCTGGAAGCTCCCTCGTGCGCTC
TCCTGTTCCGACCCTGCCGCTTACCGGATACCTGTCCGCCTTTCTCCCTTCGGGAAGCGTGGCGCTTTCT
CATAGCTCACGCTGTAGGTATCTCAGTTCGGTGTAGGTCGTTCGCTCCAAGCTGGGCTGTGTGCACGAAC
CCCCCGTTCAGCCCGACCGCTGCGCCTTATCCGGTAACTATCGTCTTGAGTCCAACCCGGTAAGACACGA
CTTATCGCCACTGGCAGCAGCCACTGGTAACAGGATTAGCAGAGCGAGGTATGTAGGCGGTGCTACAGAG
TTCTTGAAGTGGTGGCCTAACTACGGCTACACTAGAAGAACAGTATTTGGTATCTGCGCTCTGCTGAAGC
CAGTTACCTTCGGAAAAAGAGTTGGTAGCTCTTGATCCGGCAAACAAACCACCGCTGGTAGCGGTGGTTT
TTTTGTTTGCAAGCAGCAGATTACGCGCAGAAAAAAAGGATCTCAAGAAGATCCTTTGATCTTTTCTACG
GGGTCTGACGCTCAGTGGAACGAAAACTCACGTTAAGGGATTTTGGTCATGAGATTATCAAAAAGGATCT
TCACCTAGATCCTTTTAAATTAAAAATGAAGTTTTAAATCAATCTAAAGTATATATGAGTAAACTTGGTC
TGACAGTTACCAATGCTTAATCAGTGAGGCACCTATCTCAGCGATCTGTCTATTTCGTTCATCCATAGTT
GCCTGACTCCCCGTCGTGTAGATAACTACGATACGGGAGGGCTTACCATCTGGCCCCAGTGCTGCAATGA
TACCGCGAGACCCACGCTCACCGGCTCCAGATTTATCAGCAATAAACCAGCCAGCCGGAAGGGCCGAGCG
CAGAAGTGGTCCTGCAACTTTATCCGCCTCCATCCAGTCTATTAATTGTTGCCGGGAAGCTAGAGTAAGT
AGTTCGCCAGTTAATAGTTTGCGCAACGTTGTTGCCATTGCTACAGGCATCGTGGTGTCACGCTCGTCGT
TTGGTATGGCTTCATTCAGCTCCGGTTCCCAACGATCAAGGCGAGTTACATGATCCCCCATGTTGTGCAA
AAAAGCGGTTAGCTCCTTCGGTCCTCCGATCGTTGTCAGAAGTAAGTTGGCCGCAGTGTTATCACTCATG
GTTATGGCAGCACTGCATAATTCTCTTACTGTCATGCCATCCGTAAGATGCTTTTCTGTGACTGGTGAGT
ACTCAACCAAGTCATTCTGAGAATAGTGTATGCGGCGACCGAGTTGCTCTTGCCCGGCGTCAATACGGGA
TAATACCGCGCCACATAGCAGAACTTTAAAAGTGCTCATCATTGGAAAACGTTCTTCGGGGCGAAAACTC
TCAAGGATCTTACCGCTGTTGAGATCCAGTTCGATGTAACCCACTCGTGCACCCAACTGATCTTCAGCAT
CTTTTACTTTCACCAGCGTTTCTGGGTGAGCAAAAACAGGAAGGCAAAATGCCGCAAAAAAGGGAATAAG
GGCGACACGGAAATGTTGAATACTCATACTCTTCCTTTTTCAATATTATTGAAGCATTTATCAGGGTTAT
TGTCTCATGAGCGGATACATATTTGAATGTATTTAGAAAAATAAACAAATAGGGGTTCCGCGCACATTTC
CCCGAAAAGTGCCACCTGACGTCTAAGAAACCATTATTATCATGACATTAACCTATAAAAATAGGCGTAT
CACGAGGCCCTTTCGTCTCGCGCGTTTCGGTGATGACGGTGAAAACCTCTGACACATGCAGCTCCCGGAG
ACGGTCACAGCTTGTCTGTAAGCGGATGCCGGGAGCAGACAAGCCCGTCAGGGCGCGTCAGCGGGTGTTG
GCGGGTGTCGGGGCTGGCTTAACTATGCGGCATCAGAGCAGATTGTACTGAGAGTGCACCATATGCGGTG
TGAAATACCGCACAGATGCGTAAGGAGAAAATACCGCATCAGGCGCCATTCGCCATTCAGGCTGCGCAAC
TGTTGGGAAGGGCGATCGGTGCGGGCCTCTTCGCTATTACGCCAGCTGGCGAAAGGGGGATGTGCTGCAA
GGCGATTAAGTTGGGTAACGCCAGGGTTTTCCCAGTCACGACGTTGTAAAACGACGGCGCAAGGAATGGT
GCATGCAAGGAGATGGCGCCCAACAGTCCCCCGGCCACGGGGCCTGCCACCATACCCACGCCGAAACAAG
CGCTCATGAGCCCGAAGTGGCGAGCCCGATCTTCCCCATCGGTGATGTCGGCGATATAGGCGCCAGCAAC
CGCACCTGTGGCGCCGGTGATGCCGGCCACGATGCGTCCGGCGTAGAGGCGATTAGTCCAATTTGTTAAA
GACAGGATATCAGTGGTCCAGGCTCTAGTTTTGACTCAACAATATCACCAGCTGAAGCCTATAGAGTACG
AGCCATAGATAAAATAAAAGATTTTATTTAGTCTCCAGAAAAAGGGGGGAA
